>Addgene plasmid #195748 | pMyosin-miRFP718nano | addgene full sequence | sequence record 383923 | Addgene NGS Result
CTTTTGATTTATAAGGGATTTTGCCGATTTCGGCCTATTGGTTAAAAAATGAGCTGATTTAACAAAAATT
TAACGCGAATTAATTCTGTGGAATGTGTGTCAGTTAGGGTGTGGAAAGTCCCCAGGCTCCCCAGCAGGCA
GAAGTATGCAAAGCATGCATCTCAATTAGTCAGCAACCAGGTGTGGAAAGTCCCCAGGCTCCCCAGCAGG
CAGAAGTATGCAAAGCATGCATCTCAATTAGTCAGCAACCATAGTCCCGCCCCTAACTCCGCCCATCCCG
CCCCTAACTCCGCCCAGTTCCGCCCATTCTCCGCCCCATGGCTGACTAATTTTTTTTATTTATGCAGAGG
CCGAGGCCGCCTCTGCCTCTGAGCTATTCCAGAAGTAGTGAGGAGGCTTTTTTGGAGGCCTAGGCTTTTG
CAAAAAGCTCCCGGGAGCTTGTATATCCATTTTCGGATCTGATCAGCACGTGTTGACAATTAATCATCGG
CATAGTATATCGGCATAGTATAATACGACAAGGTGAGGAACTAAACCATGGCCAAGTTGACCAGTGCCGT
TCCGGTGCTCACCGCGCGCGACGTCGCCGGAGCGGTCGAGTTCTGGACCGACCGGCTCGGGTTCTCCCGG
GACTTCGTGGAGGACGACTTCGCCGGTGTGGTCCGGGACGACGTGACCCTGTTCATCAGCGCGGTCCAGG
ACCAGGTGGTGCCGGACAACACCCTGGCCTGGGTGTGGGTGCGCGGCCTGGACGAGCTGTACGCCGAGTG
GTCGGAGGTCGTGTCCACGAACTTCCGGGACGCCTCCGGGCCGGCCATGACCGAGATCGGCGAGCAGCCG
TGGGGGCGGGAGTTCGCCCTGCGCGACCCGGCCGGCAACTGCGTGCACTTCGTGGCCGAGGAGCAGGACT
GACACGTGCTACGAGATTTCGATTCCACCGCCGCCTTCTATGAAAGGTTGGGCTTCGGAATCGTTTTCCG
GGACGCCGGCTGGATGATCCTCCAGCGCGGGGATCTCATGCTGGAGTTCTTCGCCCACCCCAACTTGTTT
ATTGCAGCTTATAATGGTTACAAATAAAGCAATAGCATCACAAATTTCACAAATAAAGCATTTTTTTCAC
TGCATTCTAGTTGTGGTTTGTCCAAACTCATCAATGTATCTTATCATGTCTGTATACCGTCGACCTCTAG
CTAGAGCTTGGCGTAATCATGGTCATAGCTGTTTCCTGTGTGAAATTGTTATCCGCTCACAATTCCACAC
AACATACGAGCCGGAAGCATAAAGTGTAAAGCCTGGGGTGCCTAATGAGTGAGCTAACTCACATTAATTG
CGTTGCGCTCACTGCCCGCTTTCCAGTCGGGAAACCTGTCGTGCCAGCTGCATTAATGAATCGGCCAACG
CGCGGGGAGAGGCGGTTTGCGTATTGGGCGCTCTTCCGCTTCCTCGCTCACTGACTCGCTGCGCTCGGTC
GTTCGGCTGCGGCGAGCGGTATCAGCTCACTCAAAGGCGGTAATACGGTTATCCACAGAATCAGGGGATA
ACGCAGGAAAGAACATGTGAGCAAAAGGCCAGCAAAAGGCCAGGAACCGTAAAAAGGCCGCGTTGCTGGC
GTTTTTCCATAGGCTCCGCCCCCCTGACGAGCATCACAAAAATCGACGCTCAAGTCAGAGGTGGCGAAAC
CCGACAGGACTATAAAGATACCAGGCGTTTCCCCCTGGAAGCTCCCTCGTGCGCTCTCCTGTTCCGACCC
TGCCGCTTACCGGATACCTGTCCGCCTTTCTCCCTTCGGGAAGCGTGGCGCTTTCTCATAGCTCACGCTG
TAGGTATCTCAGTTCGGTGTAGGTCGTTCGCTCCAAGCTGGGCTGTGTGCACGAACCCCCCGTTCAGCCC
GACCGCTGCGCCTTATCCGGTAACTATCGTCTTGAGTCCAACCCGGTAAGACACGACTTATCGCCACTGG
CAGCAGCCACTGGTAACAGGATTAGCAGAGCGAGGTATGTAGGCGGTGCTACAGAGTTCTTGAAGTGGTG
GCCTAACTACGGCTACACTAGAAGAACAGTATTTGGTATCTGCGCTCTGCTGAAGCCAGTTACCTTCGGA
AAAAGAGTTGGTAGCTCTTGATCCGGCAAACAAACCACCGCTGGTAGCGGTGGTTTTTTTGTTTGCAAGC
AGCAGATTACGCGCAGAAAAAAAGGATCTCAAGAAGATCCTTTGATCTTTTCTACGGGGTCTGACGCTCA
GTGGAACGAAAACTCACGTTAAGGGATTTTGGTCATGAGATTATCAAAAAGGATCTTCACCTAGATCCTT
TTAAATTAAAAATGAAGTTTTAAATCAATCTAAAGTATATATGAGTAAACTTGGTCTGACAGTTACCAAT
GCTTAATCAGTGAGGCACCTATCTCAGCGATCTGTCTATTTCGTTCATCCATAGTTGCCTGACTCCCCGT
CGTGTAGATAACTACGATACGGGAGGGCTTACCATCTGGCCCCAGTGCTGCAATGATACCGCGAGACCCA
CGCTCACCGGCTCCAGATTTATCAGCAATAAACCAGCCAGCCGGAAGGGCCGAGCGCAGAAGTGGTCCTG
CAACTTTATCCGCCTCCATCCAGTCTATTAATTGTTGCCGGGAAGCTAGAGTAAGTAGTTCGCCAGTTAA
TAGTTTGCGCAACGTTGTTGCCATTGCTACAGGCATCGTGGTGTCACGCTCGTCGTTTGGTATGGCTTCA
TTCAGCTCCGGTTCCCAACGATCAAGGCGAGTTACATGATCCCCCATGTTGTGCAAAAAAGCGGTTAGCT
CCTTCGGTCCTCCGATCGTTGTCAGAAGTAAGTTGGCCGCAGTGTTATCACTCATGGTTATGGCAGCACT
GCATAATTCTCTTACTGTCATGCCATCCGTAAGATGCTTTTCTGTGACTGGTGAGTACTCAACCAAGTCA
TTCTGAGAATAGTGTATGCGGCGACCGAGTTGCTCTTGCCCGGCGTCAATACGGGATAATACCGCGCCAC
ATAGCAGAACTTTAAAAGTGCTCATCATTGGAAAACGTTCTTCGGGGCGAAAACTCTCAAGGATCTTACC
GCTGTTGAGATCCAGTTCGATGTAACCCACTCGTGCACCCAACTGATCTTCAGCATCTTTTACTTTCACC
AGCGTTTCTGGGTGAGCAAAAACAGGAAGGCAAAATGCCGCAAAAAAGGGAATAAGGGCGACACGGAAAT
GTTGAATACTCATACTCTTCCTTTTTCAATATTATTGAAGCATTTATCAGGGTTATTGTCTCATGAGCGG
ATACATATTTGAATGTATTTAGAAAAATAAACAAATAGGGGTTCCGCGCACATTTCCCCGAAAAGTGCCA
CCTGACGTCGACGGATCGGGAGATCTCCCGATCCCCTATGGTGCACTCTCAGTACAATCTGCTCTGATGC
CGCATAGTTAAGCCAGTATCTGCTCCCTGCTTGTGTGTTGGAGGTCGCTGAGTAGTGCGCGAGCAAAATT
TAAGCTACAACAAGGCAAGGCTTGACCGACAATTGCATGAAGAATCTGCTTAGGGTTAGGCGTTTTGCGC
TGCTTCGCGATGTACGGGCCAGATATACGCGTTGACATTGATTATTGACTAGTTATTAATAGTAATCAAT
TACGGGGTCATTAGTTCATAGCCCATATATGGAGTTCCGCGTTACATAACTTACGGTAAATGGCCCGCCT
GGCTGACCGCCCAACGACCCCCGCCCATTGACGTCAATAATGACGTATGTTCCCATAGTAACGCCAATAG
GGACTTTCCATTGACGTCAATGGGTGGAGTATTTACGGTAAACTGCCCACTTGGCAGTACATCAAGTGTA
TCATATGCCAAGTACGCCCCCTATTGACGTCAATGACGGTAAATGGCCCGCCTGGCATTATGCCCAGTAC
ATGACCTTATGGGACTTTCCTACTTGGCAGTACATCTACGTATTAGTCATCGCTATTACCATGGTGATGC
GGTTTTGGCAGTACATCAATGGGCGTGGATAGCGGTTTGACTCACGGGGATTTCCAAGTCTCCACCCCAT
TGACGTCAATGGGAGTTTGTTTTGGCACCAAAATCAACGGGACTTTCCAAAATGTCGTAACAACTCCGCC
CCATTGACGCAAATGGGCGGTAGGCGTGTACGGTGGGAGGTCTATATAAGCAGAGCTCTCTGGCTAACTA
GAGAACCCACTGCTTACTGGCTTATCGAAATTAATACGACTCACTATAGGGAGACCCAAGCTGGCTAGTT
AAGCTTGGTACCATGGCAAACCTGGACAAGATGCTGAACACCATCGTGACCGAGGTGCGCCAGTTCCTGC
AAGTGGACAGACTCTGCGTGTTCAAGTTCGAGGAAGATTACTCCGGCAACATCATCTACGAAGCCGTGGA
CGACGGATGGTTGAGCATCCTGAAGACCCACGTGCGGGACTGCTACTTCATGGAAACCAGAGGCGAGGAA
TACCTGCACGGCAGATACCAGGCCATCGCCGACATCCACCAGGCCAATCTGGCGGAGAGCTATAGAGACT
TCCTGACCCAGTACCAGGTGCGGGCCATTGTGGCTGTCCCCATCCTGAAGGGCAAGAAGCTGTGGGGCTT
GTTCAGCGCCCACCAACTGGCCGCCCCTCGGAGCTGGCAGGCCTGGGAAATCGAGTTCCTGAAACAGCAA
GCCGTGGTGATGGGCATCGCCATCCAGCAGAGCGGAGGTGGTGGATCAGGAGGAGGTGGTTCTGGAGGTG
GTGGATCAGGAGGAAGATCTATGTCGAGCAAGAGAGCCAAGGCCAAGACCACCAAGAAGAGGCCCCAGAG
GGCTACGTCCAATGTCTTCGCCATGTTTGACCAGTCCCAGATCCAGGAGTTTAAGGAGGCCTTCAACATG
ATTGATCAGAACCGCGATGGCTTCATTGATAAGGAGGACCTGCACGACATGTTGGCCTCTCTGGGGAAGA
ACCCCACAGACGAGTACCTGGAGGGCATGATGAACGAGGCGCCAGGGCCCATCAACTTCACCATGTTCCT
CACAATGTTTGGGGAGAAGCTGAACGGCACAGACCCCGAGGATGTGATCCGCAATGCCTTTGCCTGCTTT
GATGAGGAGGCCTCAGGCTTCATCCACGAGGACCACCTGAGGGAGCTGCTCACCACCATGGGCGACCGAT
TCACGGATGAGGAGGTGGACGAGATGTACCGCGAGGCACCCATTGATAAGAAGGGCAACTTCAACTACGT
GGAGTTCACTCGCATCCTCAAACACGGCGCCAAGGACAAGGACGACTAATCTAGAGGGCCCTTCGAACAA
AAACTCATCTCAGAAGAGGATCTGAATATGCATACCGGTCATCATCACCATCACCATTGAGTTTAAACCC
GCTGATCAGCCTCGACTGTGCCTTCTAGTTGCCAGCCATCTGTTGTTTGCCCCTCCCCCGTGCCTTCCTT
GACCCTGGAAGGTGCCACTCCCACTGTCCTTTCCTAATAAAATGAGGAAATTGCATCGCATTGTCTGAGT
AGGTGTCATTCTATTCTGGGGGGTGGGGTGGGGCAGGACAGCAAGGGGGAGGATTGGGAAGACAATAGCA
GGCATGCTGGGGATGCGGTGGGCTCTATGGCTTCTGAGGCGGAAAGAACCAGCTGGGGCTCTAGGGGGTA
TCCCC
[124 nt withheld, positions 5676-5799]
C
[91 nt withheld, positions 5801-5891]
A
[49 nt withheld, positions 5893-5941]
CCTTTGACGTTGGAGTCCACGTTCTTT
[37 nt withheld, positions 5969-6005]
ACCCTATCTCGGTCTATT
Features (pLannotate 1.2.2; 22 found; start..end, strand, type, name):
     95..424     +  promoter       SV40 promoter: SV40 enhancer and early promoter
    472..519     +  promoter       EM7 promoter: synthetic bacterial promoter&nbsp
    538..912     +  CDS            BleoR: antibiotic-binding protein; Sh ble from Streptoalloteichus hindustanus; confers resistance to bleomycin, phleomycin, and Zeocin™
    922..1047    +  CDS            ble (fragment): BLE_KLEPN - Experimental evidence at protein level: Swiss-Prot protein existence level 1. Binding protein with a strong affinity to the bleomycin family of antibiotics. Binds to CL990; an antimitotic-antibiotic compound. From Klebsiella pneumoniae.
   1042..1163    +  polyA_signal   SV40 poly(A) signal: SV40 polyadenylation signal
   1236..1252    -  protein_bind   lac operator: The lac repressor binds to the lac operator to inhibit transcription in E. coli. This inhibition can be relieved by adding lactose or isopropyl-β-D-thiogalactopyranoside (IPTG). lac repressor encoded by lacI
   1260..1290    -  promoter       lac promoter: promoter for the E. coli lac operon
   1305..1326    -  protein_bind   CAP binding site: CAP binding activates transcription in the presence of cAMP. E. coli catabolite activator protein
   1339..1431    -  CDS            lacI (fragment): lac repressor; lacI; The lac repressor binds to the lac operator to inhibit transcription in E. coli. This inhibition can be relieved by adding lactose or isopropyl-β-D-thiogalactopyranoside (IPTG).
   1614..2202    -  rep_origin     ori: high-copy-number ColE1/pMB1/pBR322/pUC origin of replication
   2373..3233    -  CDS            AmpR: β-lactamase; bla; confers resistance to ampicillin, carbenicillin, and related antibiotics
   3234..3338    -  promoter       AmpR promoter: bla
   3397..3449    -  misc_feature   bom (fragment): basis of mobility region from pBR322
   3604..3983    +  enhancer       CMV enhancer: human cytomegalovirus immediate early enhancer
   3984..4187    +  promoter       CMV promoter: human cytomegalovirus (CMV) immediate early promoter
   4183..4216    +  LTR            5' LTR (truncated) (fragment): truncated 5' long terminal repeat (LTR) from HIV-1
   4232..4250    +  promoter       T7 promoter: promoter for bacteriophage T7 RNA polymerase
   4283..4723    +  CDS            miRFP670nano: miRFP670nano is a basic (constitutively fluorescent) near ir fluorescent protein published in 2019, derived from Nostoc punctiforme. It has very low acid sensitivity. It requires the cofactor biliverdin for fluorescence.
   4781..5296    +  CDS            Myl9: MYL9_MOUSE - Also known as Myrl2. Experimental evidence at protein level: Swiss-Prot protein existence level 1. Myosin regulatory subunit that plays an important role in regulation of both smooth muscle and nonmuscle cell contractile activity via its phosphorylation. Implicated in cytokinesis, receptor capping, and cell locomotion (By similarity). In myoblasts, regulates PIEZO1-dependent cortical actomyosin assembly involved in myotube formation (PubMed:29799007). From Mus musculus (Mouse).
   5406..5630    +  polyA_signal   bGH poly(A) signal: bovine growth hormone polyadenylation signal
   5634..5655    +  promoter       SV40 promoter (fragment): SV40 enhancer and early promoter
   5676..81      +  rep_origin     f1 ori (across the origin) (sequence partly withheld): f1 bacteriophage origin of replication; arrow indicates direction of (+) strand synthesis
