[The description below was written by a language model from this plasmid's Addgene catalogue record and pLannotate feature annotations shown in this document.]
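Description:
pMyosin-miRFP718nano is a mammalian expression plasmid built on a pcDNA3.1-type backbone that produces a myosin light chain labelled at its N terminus with the small near-infrared fluorescent protein miRFP718nano. The roughly 1 kb fusion insert sits between KpnI and XbaI sites, downstream of the human CMV immediate-early enhancer and promoter and upstream of the bovine growth hormone polyadenylation signal. A T7 promoter lies just ahead of the coding region. In the annotated sequence, the fluorescent protein reading frame is matched to miRFP670nano, presumably because miRFP718nano is a related variant absent from the annotation database. miRFP670nano is described as a Nostoc punctiforme-derived protein that needs biliverdin as its chromophore. After a short gap that presumably serves as a linker, the second reading frame matches the myosin regulatory light chain Myl9. The automated hit is to the mouse protein, whereas the catalogue lists the insert species as rat.

The plasmid is propagated in E. coli at high copy from a ColE1/pUC-type origin under ampicillin selection (β-lactamase), and it also carries an f1 phage origin. The sequence contains an SV40 early promoter and bacterial EM7 promoter driving the Sh ble gene, followed by an SV40 polyadenylation signal. This indicates a Zeocin-selectable version of the backbone, which could support selection of stable mammalian lines, although the catalogue entry does not mention this. The short HIV-1 LTR, lacI, ble and bom fragments flagged by the annotation are probably backbone remnants or chance matches rather than functional parts. The construct serves to visualise myosin-containing structures in mammalian cells by near-infrared fluorescence, and it comes from work developing red-shifted small fluorescent proteins for deep-tissue imaging.
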