Addgene plasmid #195748: pMyosin-miRFP718nano
Purpose: LC-Myosin labelled with near-infrared fluorescent protein miRFP718nano
Depositing lab: Vladislav Verkhusha. Depositing organization: University of Helsinki. Publication: Deep-tissue SWIR imaging using rationally designed small red-shifted near-infrared fluorescent protein. Oliinyk OS, Ma C, Pletnev S, Baloban M, Toboada C, Sheng H, Yao J, Verkhusha VV. Nat Methods. 2022 Dec 1. doi: 10.1038/s41592-022-01683-0. PubMed 36456785.
Backbone
  Vector backbone: pcDNA3.1
  Backbone manufacturer: Invitrogen
  Vector type: Mammalian Expression
Growth in bacteria
  Bacterial resistance: Ampicillin, 100 μg/mL
  Growth temperature: 37°C
  Growth strain: DH5alpha
  Copy number: High Copy
Gene/Insert
  Gene/Insert name: miRFP718nano-LC-Myosin
  Species: R. norvegicus (rat), Synthetic
  Insert size (bp): 1014
  Promoter: CMV
  Tag / fusion protein: miRFP718nano (N terminal on insert)
  Cloning method: Restriction Enzyme; 5′ cloning site KpnI (not destroyed); 3′ cloning site XbaI (not destroyed)
  Sequencing primers: 5′ CMV Forward; 3′ BGH Reverse
Terms and licenses: Academic/Nonprofit Terms; Industry Terms: Not Available to Industry
How to cite: pMyosin-miRFP718nano was a gift from Vladislav Verkhusha (Addgene plasmid # 195748 ; http://n2t.net/addgene:195748 ; RRID:Addgene_195748)
